Addgene plasmid #64325: 3xFLAG-dCas9/p-bacteria
Purpose: Expresses 3xFLAG-dCas9 in E. coli in a tetracycline-dependent manner for enChIP analysis to purify specific genomic regions of interest.
Depositing lab: Hodaka Fujii. Depositing organization: The University of Osaka. Publication: An enChIP system for the analysis of bacterial genome functions. Fujita T, Yuno M, Fujii H. BMC Res Notes. 2018 Jun 14;11(1):387. doi: 10.1186/s13104-018-3486-3. PubMed 29898790.
Backbone
  Vector backbone: p15A vector
  Backbone size w/o insert (bp): 2598
  Total vector size (bp): 6777
  Vector type: Bacterial Expression, CRISPR ; Tetracycline-inducible
Growth in bacteria
  Bacterial resistance: Chloramphenicol, 25 μg/mL
  Growth temperature: 30°C
  Growth strain: NEB Stable
  Copy number: Low Copy
Gene/Insert
  Gene/Insert name: 3xFLAG-dCas9
  Species: Synthetic; S. pyogenes
  Insert size (bp): 4179
  Mutation: D10A, H840A
  Promoter: pLtetO-1
  Tag / fusion protein: 3xFLAG (N terminal on insert)
  Cloning method: Restriction Enzyme; 5′ cloning site Bgl II (not destroyed); 3′ cloning site Xho I (not destroyed)
  Sequencing primers: 5′ cgattccgacctcattaagcagc; 3′ tgcctggagatccttactcgaGTTAGTCACCTCCTAGCTGACTCAAATCAAT
Resource information
  A portion of this plasmid was derived from a plasmid made by: A portion of this plasmid was derived from a plasmid made by Stanley Qi (Addgene plasmid 44249)
Terms and licenses: Academic/Nonprofit Terms; Industry Terms: Not Available to Industry
Depositor comments: This plasmid is compatible with gRNA expression plasmids for E. coli, such as Addgene Plasmid #44251 ( http://www.addgene.org/44251 ). Plasmid also described in Fujita, T. and Fujii, H., Biochem Biophys Res Commun. 2013 Sep 13;439(1):132-6. doi: 10.1016/j.bbrc.2013.08.013, PMID: 23942116
How to cite: 3xFLAG-dCas9/p-bacteria was a gift from Hodaka Fujii (Addgene plasmid # 64325 ; http://n2t.net/addgene:64325 ; RRID:Addgene_64325)
