[The description below was written by a language model from this plasmid's Addgene catalogue record and pLannotate feature annotations shown in this document.]
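Description:
3xFLAG-dCas9/p-bacteria is a 6,777 bp bacterial expression plasmid built on a p15A-origin backbone for tetracycline-regulated production of epitope-tagged, nuclease-dead Cas9 in E. coli. It is maintained at low copy number through the p15A origin and selected with chloramphenicol via a cat gene driven by its own promoter and followed by a lambda t0 terminator. The automated annotation also flags a short RSF ori fragment next to the p15A origin, which is probably a partial sequence match rather than a second functional origin. Because p15A is compatible with ColE1-type replicons, the plasmid can coexist with a separate guide RNA expression plasmid, as the depositor notes.

The payload is Streptococcus pyogenes Cas9 carrying the D10A (RuvC domain) and H840A (HNH domain) mutations, which abolish DNA cleavage while preserving RNA-guided DNA binding. An N-terminal 3xFLAG tag is fused to it, and the roughly 4.2 kb insert sits between retained BglII and XhoI sites. Transcription is listed as coming from the pLtetO-1 promoter, which the feature table annotates as the tetR/tetA promoter region, and ends at tandem rrnB T1 and T7Te terminators. A divergently oriented Tn10 tetR gene on the same plasmid supplies the repressor that binds the tet operators and keeps expression off until a tetracycline-class inducer relieves repression. Part of the construct derives from an earlier bacterial dCas9 plasmid.

The plasmid is intended for enChIP (engineered DNA-binding molecule-mediated chromatin immunoprecipitation) in bacteria. A co-expressed guide RNA directs 3xFLAG-dCas9 to a chosen genomic locus, and anti-FLAG immunoprecipitation then purifies that region together with its associated molecules for analysis.
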