Features (pLannotate 1.2.2; 11 found; start..end, strand, type, name):
      7..630     -  CDS            TetR: tetracycline repressor TetR; tetR from transposon Tn10; TetR binds to the tetracycline operator tetO to inhibit transcription. This inhibition can be relieved by adding tetracycline or doxycycline.
    649..704     +  promoter       tetR/tetA promoters: tetR; overlapping promoters for bacterial tetR and tetA
    743..808     +  CDS            3xFLAG: three tandem FLAG® epitope tags, followed by an enterokinase cleavage site
    812..4916    +  CDS            dCas9 (fragment): catalytically dead mutant of the Cas9 endonuclease from the Streptococcus pyogenes Type II CRISPR/Cas system RNA-guided DNA-binding protein that lacks endonuclease activity due to the D10A mutation in the RuvC catalytic domain and the H840A mutation in the HNH catalytic domain
   4942..5013    +  terminator     rrnB T1 terminator: transcription terminator T1 from the E. coli rrnB gene
   5029..5056    +  terminator     T7Te terminator: phage T7 early transcription terminator
   5075..5130    -  rep_origin     RSF ori (fragment): Plasmids containing the RSF 1030 origin of replication can be propagated in E. coli cells that contain additional plasmids with compatible origins.
   5218..5763    -  rep_origin     p15A ori: Plasmids containing the medium-copy-number p15A origin of replication can be propagated in E. coli cells that contain a second plasmid with the ColE1 origin.
   5877..5971    -  terminator     lambda t0 terminator: transcription terminator from phage lambda
   5995..6651    -  CDS            cat: CAT_ECOLX - Experimental evidence at protein level: Swiss-Prot protein existence level 1. This enzyme is an effector of chloramphenicol resistance in bacteria. From Escherichia coli. This protein is used as a marker in many commonly used cloning vectors, such as pACYC184.
   6652..6754    -  promoter       cat promoter: promoter of the E. coli cat gene encoding chloramphenicol acetyltransferase
>Addgene plasmid #64325 | 3xFLAG-dCas9/p-bacteria | depositor full sequence | sequence record 107969 | 3xFLAG-dCas9/p-bacteria sequence 6777 bps
GACGTCTTAAGACCCACTTTCACATTTAAGTTGTTTTTCTAATCCGCATATGATCAATTCAAGGCCGAAT
AAGAAGGCTGGCTCTGCACCTTGGTGATCAAATAATTCGATAGCTTGTCGTAATAATGGCGGCATACTAT
CAGTAGTAGGTGTTTCCCTTTCTTCTTTAGCGACTTGATGCTCTTGATCTTCCAATACGCAACCTAAAGT
AAAATGCCCCACAGCGCTGAGTGCATATAATGCATTCTCTAGTGAAAAACCTTGTTGGCATAAAAAGGCT
AATTGATTTTCGAGAGTTTCATACTGTTTTTCTGTAGGCCGTGTACCTAAATGTACTTTTGCTCCATCGC
GATGACTTAGTAAAGCACATCTAAAACTTTTAGCGTTATTACGTAAAAAATCTTGCCAGCTTTCCCCTTC
TAAAGGGCAAAAGTGAGTATGGTGCCTATCTAACATCTCAATGGCTAAGGCGTCGAGCAAAGCCCGCTTA
TTTTTTACATGCCAATACAATGTAGGCTGCTCTACACCTAGCTTCTGGGCGAGTTTACGGGTTGTTAAAC
CTTCGATTCCGACCTCATTAAGCAGCTCTAATGCGCTGTTAATCACTTTACTTTTATCTAATCTAGACAT
CATTAATTCCTAATTTTTGTTGACACTCTATCGTTGATAGAGTTATTTTACCACTCCCTATCAGTGATAG
AGAAAAGAATTCAAAAGATCTAAAGAGGAGAAAGGATCTATGGACTACAAAGACCATGACGGTGATTATA
AAGATCATGACATCGATTACAAGGATGACGATGACAAGCTCATGGATAAGAAATACTCAATAGGCTTAGC
TATCGGCACAAATAGCGTCGGATGGGCGGTGATCACTGATGAATATAAGGTTCCGTCTAAAAAGTTCAAG
GTTCTGGGAAATACAGACCGCCACAGTATCAAAAAAAATCTTATAGGGGCTCTTTTATTTGACAGTGGAG
AGACAGCGGAAGCGACTCGTCTCAAACGGACAGCTCGTAGAAGGTATACACGTCGGAAGAATCGTATTTG
TTATCTACAGGAGATTTTTTCAAATGAGATGGCGAAAGTAGATGATAGTTTCTTTCATCGACTTGAAGAG
TCTTTTTTGGTGGAAGAAGACAAGAAGCATGAACGTCATCCTATTTTTGGAAATATAGTAGATGAAGTTG
CTTATCATGAGAAATATCCAACTATCTATCATCTGCGAAAAAAATTGGTAGATTCTACTGATAAAGCGGA
TTTGCGCTTAATCTATTTGGCCTTAGCGCATATGATTAAGTTTCGTGGTCATTTTTTGATTGAGGGAGAT
TTAAATCCTGATAATAGTGATGTGGACAAACTATTTATCCAGTTGGTACAAACCTACAATCAATTATTTG
AAGAAAACCCTATTAACGCAAGTGGAGTAGATGCTAAAGCGATTCTTTCTGCACGATTGAGTAAATCAAG
ACGATTAGAAAATCTCATTGCTCAGCTCCCCGGTGAGAAGAAAAATGGCTTATTTGGGAATCTCATTGCT
TTGTCATTGGGTTTGACCCCTAATTTTAAATCAAATTTTGATTTGGCAGAAGATGCTAAATTACAGCTTT
CAAAAGATACTTACGATGATGATTTAGATAATTTATTGGCGCAAATTGGAGATCAATATGCTGATTTGTT
TTTGGCAGCTAAGAATTTATCAGATGCTATTTTACTTTCAGATATCCTAAGAGTAAATACTGAAATAACT
AAGGCTCCCCTATCAGCTTCAATGATTAAACGCTACGATGAACATCATCAAGACTTGACTCTTTTAAAAG
CTTTAGTTCGACAACAACTTCCAGAAAAGTATAAAGAAATCTTTTTTGATCAATCAAAAAACGGATATGC
AGGTTATATTGATGGGGGAGCTAGCCAAGAAGAATTTTATAAATTTATCAAACCAATTTTAGAAAAAATG
GATGGTACTGAGGAATTATTGGTGAAACTAAATCGTGAAGATTTGCTGCGCAAGCAACGGACCTTTGACA
ACGGCTCTATTCCCCATCAAATTCACTTGGGTGAGCTGCATGCTATTTTGAGAAGACAAGAAGACTTTTA
TCCATTTTTAAAAGACAATCGTGAGAAGATTGAAAAAATCTTGACTTTTCGAATTCCTTATTATGTTGGT
CCATTGGCGCGTGGCAATAGTCGTTTTGCATGGATGACTCGGAAGTCTGAAGAAACAATTACCCCATGGA
ATTTTGAAGAAGTTGTCGATAAAGGTGCTTCAGCTCAATCATTTATTGAACGCATGACAAACTTTGATAA
AAATCTTCCAAATGAAAAAGTACTACCAAAACATAGTTTGCTTTATGAGTATTTTACGGTTTATAACGAA
TTGACAAAGGTCAAATATGTTACTGAAGGAATGCGAAAACCAGCATTTCTTTCAGGTGAACAGAAGAAAG
CCATTGTTGATTTACTCTTCAAAACAAATCGAAAAGTAACCGTTAAGCAATTAAAAGAAGATTATTTCAA
AAAAATAGAATGTTTTGATAGTGTTGAAATTTCAGGAGTTGAAGATAGATTTAATGCTTCATTAGGTACC
TACCATGATTTGCTAAAAATTATTAAAGATAAAGATTTTTTGGATAATGAAGAAAATGAAGATATCTTAG
AGGATATTGTTTTAACATTGACCTTATTTGAAGATAGGGAGATGATTGAGGAAAGACTTAAAACATATGC
TCACCTCTTTGATGATAAGGTGATGAAACAGCTTAAACGTCGCCGTTATACTGGTTGGGGACGTTTGTCT
CGAAAATTGATTAATGGTATTAGGGATAAGCAATCTGGCAAAACAATATTAGATTTTTTGAAATCAGATG
GTTTTGCCAATCGCAATTTTATGCAGCTGATCCATGATGATAGTTTGACATTTAAAGAAGACATTCAAAA
AGCACAAGTGTCTGGACAAGGCGATAGTTTACATGAACATATTGCAAATTTAGCTGGTAGCCCTGCTATT
AAAAAAGGTATTTTACAGACTGTAAAAGTTGTTGATGAATTGGTCAAAGTAATGGGGCGGCATAAGCCAG
AAAATATCGTTATTGAAATGGCACGTGAAAATCAGACAACTCAAAAGGGCCAGAAAAATTCGCGAGAGCG
TATGAAACGAATCGAAGAAGGTATCAAAGAATTAGGAAGTCAGATTCTTAAAGAGCATCCTGTTGAAAAT
ACTCAATTGCAAAATGAAAAGCTCTATCTCTATTATCTCCAAAATGGAAGAGACATGTATGTGGACCAAG
AATTAGATATTAATCGTTTAAGTGATTATGATGTCGATGCCATTGTTCCACAAAGTTTCCTTAAAGACGA
TTCAATAGACAATAAGGTCTTAACGCGTTCTGATAAAAATCGTGGTAAATCGGATAACGTTCCAAGTGAA
GAAGTAGTCAAAAAGATGAAAAACTATTGGAGACAACTTCTAAACGCCAAGTTAATCACTCAACGTAAGT
TTGATAATTTAACGAAAGCTGAACGTGGAGGTTTGAGTGAACTTGATAAAGCTGGTTTTATCAAACGCCA
ATTGGTTGAAACTCGCCAAATCACTAAGCATGTGGCACAAATTTTGGATAGTCGCATGAATACTAAATAC
GATGAAAATGATAAACTTATTCGAGAGGTTAAAGTGATTACCTTAAAATCTAAATTAGTTTCTGACTTCC
GAAAAGATTTCCAATTCTATAAAGTACGTGAGATTAACAATTACCATCATGCCCATGATGCGTATCTAAA
TGCCGTCGTTGGAACTGCTTTGATTAAGAAATATCCAAAACTTGAATCGGAGTTTGTCTATGGTGATTAT
AAAGTTTATGATGTTCGTAAAATGATTGCTAAGTCTGAGCAAGAAATAGGCAAAGCAACCGCAAAATATT
TCTTTTACTCTAATATCATGAACTTCTTCAAAACAGAAATTACACTTGCAAATGGAGAGATTCGCAAACG
CCCTCTAATCGAAACTAATGGGGAAACTGGAGAAATTGTCTGGGATAAAGGGCGAGATTTTGCCACAGTG
CGCAAAGTATTGTCCATGCCCCAAGTCAATATTGTCAAGAAAACAGAAGTACAGACAGGCGGATTCTCCA
AGGAGTCAATTTTACCAAAAAGAAATTCGGACAAGCTTATTGCTCGTAAAAAAGACTGGGATCCAAAAAA
ATATGGTGGTTTTGATAGTCCAACGGTAGCTTATTCAGTCCTAGTGGTTGCTAAGGTGGAAAAAGGGAAA
TCGAAGAAGTTAAAATCCGTTAAAGAGTTACTAGGGATCACAATTATGGAAAGAAGTTCCTTTGAAAAAA
ATCCGATTGACTTTTTAGAAGCTAAAGGATATAAGGAAGTTAAAAAAGACTTAATCATTAAACTACCTAA
ATATAGTCTTTTTGAGTTAGAAAACGGTCGTAAACGGATGCTGGCTAGTGCCGGAGAATTACAAAAAGGA
AATGAGCTGGCTCTGCCAAGCAAATATGTGAATTTTTTATATTTAGCTAGTCATTATGAAAAGTTGAAGG
GTAGTCCAGAAGATAACGAACAAAAACAATTGTTTGTGGAGCAGCATAAGCATTATTTAGATGAGATTAT
TGAGCAAATCAGTGAATTTTCTAAGCGTGTTATTTTAGCAGATGCCAATTTAGATAAAGTTCTTAGTGCA
TATAACAAACATAGAGACAAACCAATACGTGAACAAGCAGAAAATATTATTCATTTATTTACGTTGACGA
ATCTTGGAGCTCCCGCTGCTTTTAAATATTTTGATACAACAATTGATCGTAAACGATATACGTCTACAAA
AGAAGTTTTAGATGCCACTCTTATCCATCAATCCATCACTGGTCTTTATGAAACACGCATTGATTTGAGT
CAGCTAGGAGGTGACTAACTCGAGTAAGGATCTCCAGGCATCAAATAAAACGAAAGGCTCAGTCGAAAGA
CTGGGCCTTTCGTTTTATCTGTTGTTTGTCGGTGAACGCTCTCTACTAGAGTCACACTGGCTCACCTTCG
GGTGGGCCTTTCTGCGTTTATACCTAGGGATATATTCCGCTTCCTCGCTCACTGACTCGCTACGCTCGGT
CGTTCGACTGCGGCGAGCGGAAATGGCTTACGAACGGGGCGGAGATTTCCTGGAAGATGCCAGGAAGATA
CTTAACAGGGAAGTGAGAGGGCCGCGGCAAAGCCGTTTTTCCATAGGCTCCGCCCCCCTGACAAGCATCA
CGAAATCTGACGCTCAAATCAGTGGTGGCGAAACCCGACAGGACTATAAAGATACCAGGCGTTTCCCCCT
GGCGGCTCCCTCGTGCGCTCTCCTGTTCCTGCCTTTCGGTTTACCGGTGTCATTCCGCTGTTATGGCCGC
GTTTGTCTCATTCCACGCCTGACACTCAGTTCCGGGTAGGCAGTTCGCTCCAAGCTGGACTGTATGCACG
AACCCCCCGTTCAGTCCGACCGCTGCGCCTTATCCGGTAACTATCGTCTTGAGTCCAACCCGGAAAGACA
TGCAAAAGCACCACTGGCAGCAGCCACTGGTAATTGATTTAGAGGAGTTAGTCTTGAAGTCATGCGCCGG
TTAAGGCTAAACTGAAAGGACAAGTTTTGGTGACTGCGCTCCTCCAAGCCAGTTACCTCGGTTCAAAGAG
TTGGTAGCTCAGAGAACCTTCGAAAAACCGCCCTGCAAGGCGGTTTTTTCGTTTTCAGAGCAAGAGATTA
CGCGCAGACCAAAACGATCTCAAGAAGATCATCTTATTAATCAGATAAAATATTTCTAGATTTCAGTGCA
ATTTATCTCTTCAAATGTAGCACCTGAAGTCAGCCCCATACGATATAAGTTGTTACTAGTGCTTGGATTC
TCACCAATAAAAAACGCCCGGCGGCAACCGAGCGTTCTGAACAAATCCAGATGGAGTTCTGAGGTCATTA
CTGGATCTATCAACAGGAGTCCAAGCGAGCTCGATATCAAATTACGCCCCGCCCTGCCACTCATCGCAGT
ACTGTTGTAATTCATTAAGCATTCTGCCGACATGGAAGCCATCACAAACGGCATGATGAACCTGAATCGC
CAGCGGCATCAGCACCTTGTCGCCTTGCGTATAATATTTGCCCATGGTGAAAACGGGGGCGAAGAAGTTG
TCCATATTGGCCACGTTTAAATCAAAACTGGTGAAACTCACCCAGGGATTGGCTGAGACGAAAAACATAT
TCTCAATAAACCCTTTAGGGAAATAGGCCAGGTTTTCACCGTAACACGCCACATCTTGCGAATATATGTG
TAGAAACTGCCGGAAATCGTCGTGGTATTCACTCCAGAGCGATGAAAACGTTTCAGTTTGCTCATGGAAA
ACGGTGTAACAAGGGTGAACACTATCCCATATCACCAGCTCACCGTCTTTCATTGCCATACGAAATTCCG
GATGAGCATTCATCAGGCGGGCAAGAATGTGAATAAAGGCCGGATAAAACTTGTGCTTATTTTTCTTTAC
GGTCTTTAAAAAGGCCGTAATATCCAGCTGAACGGTCTGGTTATAGGTACATTGAGCAACTGACTGAAAT
GCCTCAAAATGTTCTTTACGATGCCATTGGGATATATCAACGGTGGTATATCCAGTGATTTTTTTCTCCA
TTTTAGCTTCCTTAGCTCCTGAAAATCTCGATAACTCAAAAAATACGCCCGGTAGTGATCTTATTTCATT
ATGGTGAAAGTTGGAACCTCTTACGTGCCGATCAACGTCTCATTTTCGCCAGATATC
