>Addgene plasmid #64325 | 3xFLAG-dCas9/p-bacteria | addgene partial sequence | sequence record 120720 | ColE1-Rev  5'-CCCGAAGGTGAGCCAGTGTGACTCTAG-3'
ACCGACAAACAACAGATAAAACGAAAGGCCCAGTCTTTCGACTGAGCCTTTCGTTTTATTTGATGCCTGG
AGATCCTTACTCGAGTTAGTCACCTCCTAGCTGACTCAAATCAATGCGTGTTTCATAAAGACCAGTGATG
GATTGATGGATAAGAGTGGCATCTAAAACTTCTTTTGTAGACGTATATCGTTTACGATCAATTGTTGTAT
CAAAATATTTAAAAGCAGCGGGAGCTCCAAGATTCGTCAACGTAAATAAATGAATAATATTTTCTGCTTG
TTCACGTATTGGTTTGTCTCTATGTTTGTTATATGCACTAAGAACTTTATCTAAATTGGCATCTGCTAAA
ATAACACGCTTAGAAAATTCACTGATTTGCTCAATAATCTCATCTAAATAATGCTTATGCTGCTCCACAA
ACAATTGTTTTTGTTCGTTATCTTCTGGACTACCCTTCAACTTTTCATAATGACTAGCTAAATATAAAAA
ATTCACATATTTGCTTGGCAGAGCCAGCTCATTTCCTTTTTGTAATTCTCCGGCACTAGCCAGCATCCGT
TTACGACCGTTTTCTAACTCAAAAAGACTATATTTAGGTAGTTTAATGATTAAGTCTTTTTTAACTTCCT
TATATCCTTTAGCTTCTAAAAAGTCAATCGGATTTTTTTCAAAGGAACTTCTTTCCATAATTGTGATCCC
TAGTAACTCTTTAACGGATTTTAACTTCTTCGATTTCCCTTTTTCCACCTTAGCAACCACTAGGACTGAA
TAAGCTACCGTTGGACTATCAAAACCACCATATTTTTTTGGATCCCAGTCTTTTTTACGAGCAATAAGCT
TGTCCGAATTTCTTTTTGGTAAAATTGACTCCTTGGAGAATCCGCCTGTCTGTACTTCTGTTTTCTTGAC
AATATTGACTTGGGGCATGGACAATACTTTGCGCACTGTGGCAAAATCTCGCCCTTTATCCCAGACAATT
TCTCCAGTTTCCCCATTAGTTTCGATTAGAGGGCGTTTGCGAATCTCTCCATTTGCAAGTGTAATTTCTG
TTTTGAAGAAGT
