>Addgene plasmid #64325 | 3xFLAG-dCas9/p-bacteria | addgene partial sequence | sequence record 120721 | dCas9-R1 5'-TTTCAACCAATTGGCGTTTG-3'
AGTTCACTCAAACCTCCACGTTCAGCTTTCGTTAAATTATCAAACTTACGTTGAGTGATTAACTTGGCGT
TTAGAAGTTGTCTCCAATAGTTTTTCATCTTTTTGACTACTTCTTCACTTGGAACGTTATCCGATTTACC
ACGATTTTTATCAGAACGCGTTAAGACCTTATTGTCTATTGAATCGTCTTTAAGGAAACTTTGTGGAACA
ATGGCATCGACATCATAATCACTTAAACGATTAATATCTAATTCTTGGTCCACATACATGTCTCTTCCAT
TTTGGAGATAATAGAGATAGAGCTTTTCATTTTGCAATTGAGTATTTTCAACAGGATGCTCTTTAAGAAT
CTGACTTCCTAATTCTTTGATACCTTCTTCGATTCGTTTCATACGCTCTCGCGAATTTTTCTGGCCCTTT
TGAGTTGTCTGATTTTCACGTGCCATTTCAATAACGATATTTTCTGGCTTATGCCGCCCCATTACTTTGA
CCAATTCATCAACAACTTTTACAGTCTGTAAAATACCTTTTTTAATAGCAGGGCTACCAGCTAAATTTGC
AATATGTTCATGTAAACTATCGCCTTGTCCAGACACTTGTGCTTTTTGAATGTCTTCTTTAAATGTCAAA
CTATCATCATGGATCAGCTGCATAAAATTGCGATTGGCAAAACCATCTGATTTCAAAAAATCTAATATTG
TTTTGCCAGATTGCTTATCCCTAATACCATTAATCAATTTTCGAGACAAACGTCCCCAACCAGTATAACG
GCGACGTTTAAGCTGTTTCATCACCTTATCATCAAAGAGGTGAGCATATGTTTTAAGTCTTTCCTCAATC
ATCTCCCTATCTTCAAATAAGGTCAATGTTAAAACAATATCCTCTAAGATATCTTCATTTTCTTCATTAT
CCAAAAA
