>Addgene plasmid #64325 | 3xFLAG-dCas9/p-bacteria | addgene partial sequence | sequence record 120722 | CAT-R 5'-GCAACTGACTGAAATGCCTC-3'
GCCATTGGGATATATCAACGGTGGTATATCCAGTGATTTTTTTCTCCATTTTAGCTTCCTTAGCTCCTGA
AAATCTCGATAACTCAAAAAATACGCCCGGTAGTGATCTTATTTCATTATGGTGAAAGTTGGAACCTCTT
ACGTGCCGATCAACGTCTCATTTTCGCCAGATATCGACGTCTTAAGACCCACTTTCACATTTAAGTTGTT
TTTCTAATCCGCATATGATCAATTCAAGGCCGAATAAGAAGGCTGGCTCTGCACCTTGGTGATCAAATAA
TTCGATAGCTTGTCGTAATAATGGCGGCATACTATCAGTAGTAGGTGTTTCCCTTTCTTCTTTAGCGACT
TGATGCTCTTGATCTTCCAATACGCAACCTAAAGTAAAATGCCCCACAGCGCTGAGTGCATATAATGCAT
TCTCTAGTGAAAAACCTTGTTGGCATAAAAAGGCTAATTGATTTTCGAGAGTTTCATACTGTTTTTCTGT
AGGCCGTGTACCTAAATGTACTTTTGCTCCATCGCGATGACTTAGTAAAGCACATCTAAAACTTTTAGCG
TTATTACGTAAAAAATCTTGCCAGCTTTCCCCTTCTAAAGGGCAAAAGTGAGTATGGTGCCTATCTAACA
TCTCAATGGCTAAGGCGTCGAGCAAAGCCCGCTTATTTTTTACATGCCAATACAATGTAGGCTGCTCTAC
ACCTAGCTTCTGGGCGAGTTTACGGGTTGTTAAACCTTCGATTCCGACCTCATTAAGCAGCTCTAATGCG
CTGTTAATCACTTTACTTTTATCTAATCTAGACATCATTAATTCCTAATTTTTGTTGACACTCTATCGTT
GATAGAGTTATTTTACCACTCCCTATCAGTGATAGAGAAAAGAATTCAAAAGATCTAAAGAGGAGAAAGG
ATCTATGGACTACAAAGACCATGACGGTGATTATAAAGATCATGACATCGATTACAAGGATGACGATGAC
AAGCTCATGGATAAGAAATACTCAATAGGCTTAGCTATCGGCACAA
