>Addgene plasmid #64325 | 3xFLAG-dCas9/p-bacteria | addgene partial sequence | sequence record 120723 | pASK-IBA-F 5'-GAGTTATTTTACCACTCCCT-3'
GAAAAGAATTCAAAAGATCTAAAGAGGAGAAAGGATCTATGGACTACAAAGACCATGACGGTGATTATAA
AGATCATGACATCGATTACAAGGATGACGATGACAAGCTCATGGATAAGAAATACTCAATAGGCTTAGCT
ATCGGCACAAATAGCGTCGGATGGGCGGTGATCACTGATGAATATAAGGTTCCGTCTAAAAAGTTCAAGG
TTCTGGGAAATACAGACCGCCACAGTATCAAAAAAAATCTTATAGGGGCTCTTTTATTTGACAGTGGAGA
GACAGCGGAAGCGACTCGTCTCAAACGGACAGCTCGTAGAAGGTATACACGTCGGAAGAATCGTATTTGT
TATCTACAGGAGATTTTTTCAAATGAGATGGCGAAAGTAGATGATAGTTTCTTTCATCGACTTGAAGAGT
CTTTTTTGGTGGAAGAAGACAAGAAGCATGAACGTCATCCTATTTTTGGAAATATAGTAGATGAAGTTGC
TTATCATGAGAAATATCCAACTATCTATCATCTGCGAAAAAAATTGGTAGATTCTACTGATAAAGCGGAT
TTGCGCTTAATCTATTTGGCCTTAGCGCATATGATTAAGTTTCGTGGTCATTTTTTGATTGAGGGAGATT
TAAATCCTGATAATAGTGATGTGGACAAACTATTTATCCAGTTGGTACAAACCTACAATCAATTATTTGA
AGAAAACCCTATTAACGCAAGTGGAGTAGATGCTAAAGCGATTCTTTCTGCACGATTGAGTAAATCAAGA
CGATTAGAAAATCTCATTGCTCAGCTCCCCGGTGAGAAGAAAAATGGCTTATTTGGGAATCTCATTGCTT
TGTCATTGGGTTTGACCCCTAATTTTAAATCAAATTTTGATTTGGCAGAAGATGCTAAATTACAGCTTTC
AAAAGATACTTACGATGATGATTTAGATAATTTATTGGCGCAAATTGGAGATCAATATGCTGATTTGTTT
TTGGCAGCTAAGAATTTATCAGATGCTATTTTACTTTCAGATATCCTAAGAGTAAATACTGAAATAACTA
AGGCTCCCCTATCAGCTTCAATGATTAAACGCTACGATGAACATCATCA
