>Addgene plasmid #64325 | 3xFLAG-dCas9/p-bacteria | addgene partial sequence | sequence record 134346 | Tet-R 5'-GGCGAGTTTACGGGTTGTTA-3'
CTCATTAAGCAGCTCTAATGCGCTGTTAATCACTTTACTTTTATCTAATCTAGACATCATTAATTCCTAA
TTTTTGTTGACACTCTATCGTTGATAGAGTTATTTTACCACTCCCTATCAGTGATAGAGAAAAGAATTCA
AAAGATCTAAAGAGGAGAAAGGATCTATGGACTACAAAGACCATGACGGTGATTATAAAGATCATGACAT
CGATTACAAGGATGACGATGACAAGCTCATGGATAAGAAATACTCAATAGGCTTAGCTATCGGCACAAAT
AGCGTCGGATGGGCGGTGATCACTGATGAATATAAGGTTCCGTCTAAAAAGTTCAAGGTTCTGGGAAATA
CAGACCGCCACAGTATCAAAAAAAATCTTATAGGGGCTCTTTTATTTGACAGTGGAGAGACAGCGGAAGC
GACTCGTCTCAAACGGACAGCTCGTAGAAGGTATACACGTCGGAAGAATCGTATTTGTTATCTACAGGAG
ATTTTTTCAAATGAGATGGCGAAAGTAGATGATAGTTTCTTTCATCGACTTGAAGAGTCTTTTTTGGTGG
AAGAAGACAAGAAGCATGAACGTCATCCTATTTTTGGAAATATAGTAGATGAAGTTGCTTATCATGAGAA
ATATCCAACTATCTATCATCTGCGAAAAAAATTGGTAGATTCTACTGATAAAGCGGATTTGCGCTTAATC
TATTTGGCCTTAGCGCATATGATTAAGTTTCGTGGTCATTTTTTGATTGAGGGAGATTTAAATCCTGATA
ATAGTGATGTGGACAAACTATTTATCCAGTTGGTACAAACCTACAATCAATTATTTGAAGAAAACCCTAT
TAACGCAAGTGGAGTAGATGCTAAAGCGATTCTTTCTGCACGATTGAGTAAATCAAGACGATTAGAAAAT
CTCATTGCTCAGCTCCCCGGTGAGAAGAAAAATGGCTTATTTGGGAATCTCATTGCTTTGTCATTGGGTT
TGACCCCTAATTTTAAATCAAATTTTGATTTGGCAGAAGATG
